Addgene plasmid #129579: LentiCRISPR v2 hBAK
Purpose: CRISPR deletion of human BAK
Depositing lab: Stephen Tait. Depositing organization: University of Glasgow. Publication: Mito-priming as a method to engineer Bcl-2 addiction. Lopez J, Bessou M, Riley JS, Giampazolias E, Todt F, Rochegue T, Oberst A, Green DR, Edlich F, Ichim G, Tait SW. Nat Commun. 2016 Feb 2;7:10538. doi: 10.1038/ncomms10538. PubMed 26833356.
Backbone
  Vector backbone: pLentiCRISPRv2
  Vector type: Mammalian Expression, Lentiviral
Growth in bacteria
  Bacterial resistance: Ampicillin, 100 μg/mL
  Growth temperature: 37°C
  Growth strain: NEB Stable
  Copy number: High Copy
Gene/Insert
  Gene/Insert name: gRNA vs human BAK
  gRNA/shRNA sequence: GCCATGCTGGTAGACGTGTA
  Species: H. sapiens (human)
  Mutation: None
  Entrez Gene: BAK1 (a.k.a. BAK, BAK-LIKE, BCL2L7, CDN1)
  Cloning method: Restriction Enzyme; 5′ cloning site Unknown (unknown if destroyed); 3′ cloning site Unknown (unknown if destroyed)
Terms and licenses: Academic/Nonprofit Terms; Industry Terms: Not Available to Industry
How to cite: LentiCRISPR v2 hBAK was a gift from Stephen Tait (Addgene plasmid # 129579 ; http://n2t.net/addgene:129579 ; RRID:Addgene_129579)
