[The description below was written by a language model from this plasmid's Addgene catalogue record and pLannotate feature annotations shown in this document.]
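Description:
LentiCRISPR v2 hBAK is an all-in-one lentiviral CRISPR/Cas9 plasmid built on the pLentiCRISPRv2 backbone and carrying a single guide RNA against human BAK1 (BAK), a BCL-2 family gene. Its stated purpose is CRISPR-mediated deletion of BAK in human cells. In bacteria it is maintained through a high-copy ColE1/pUC-type origin with ampicillin selection from the bla gene. An f1 origin is also present. The record lists the guide as inserted by restriction cloning, but the cloning sites are not given.

The sequenced record is about 13 kb, and its transfer cassette has a third-generation, self-inactivating layout. A CMV enhancer/promoter replaces the U3 region upstream of a truncated HIV-1 5' LTR to drive genomic RNA production in packaging cells. This is followed by the Ψ packaging signal with a partial gag sequence, the RRE for Rev-dependent nuclear export, and the cPPT/CTS, and the cassette ends in a ΔU3 3' LTR. Between the LTRs, a human U6 Pol III promoter transcribes the BAK-targeting spacer fused to the S. pyogenes gRNA scaffold. A core EF-1α promoter drives S. pyogenes Cas9, with a puromycin N-acetyltransferase coding sequence downstream and a WPRE to enhance transcript expression. The annotation does not identify the linker between Cas9 and the puromycin marker, nor any tags. Transduced mammalian cells can therefore be selected with puromycin while expressing both nuclease and guide from one integrated provirus.

Outside the viral region, the backbone carries a bGH polyadenylation signal and an SV40/EM7-driven bleomycin/Zeocin resistance cassette with an SV40 poly(A) signal. This cassette is not packaged into virus.
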