Features (pLannotate 1.2.2; 33 found; start..end, strand, type, name):
      1..380     +  enhancer       CMV enhancer: human cytomegalovirus immediate early enhancer
    381..580     +  promoter       CMV promoter: human cytomegalovirus (CMV) immediate early promoter
    598..778     +  LTR            5' LTR (truncated): truncated 5' long terminal repeat (LTR) from HIV-1
    825..950     +  misc_feature   HIV-1 Ψ: packaging signal of human immunodeficiency virus type 1
    934..1297    +  CDS            HIV-1 gag (fragment): gag protein from human immunodeficiency virus 1; gag
   1443..1676    +  misc_feature   RRE: The Rev response element (RRE) of HIV-1 allows for Rev-dependent mRNA export from the nucleus to the cytoplasm.
   2053..2153    +  CDS            Rev (fragment): human immunodeficiency virus 1 (HIV-1) Rev protein; rev; enhances nuclear export of unspliced and incompletely spliced viral mRNAs
   2203..2320    +  misc_feature   cPPT/CTS: central polypurine tract and central termination sequence of HIV-1
   2371..2611    +  promoter       U6 promoter: RNA polymerase III promoter for human U6 snRNA
   2641..2716    +  misc_RNA       gRNA scaffold: guide RNA scaffold for the Streptococcus pyogenes CRISPR/Cas9 system
   2734..2752    +  CDS            small t antigen (fragment): SV40 (simian virus 40) small t antigen
   2778..2989    +  promoter       EF-1α core promoter: core promoter for human elongation factor EF-1α
   3014..7117    +  CDS            Cas9: Cas9 (Csn1) endonuclease from the Streptococcus pyogenes Type II CRISPR/Cas system generates RNA-guided double strand breaks in DNA
   7255..7852    +  CDS            PuroR (fragment): puromycin N-acetyltransferase; pac from Streptomyces; confers resistance to puromycin
   7868..8456    +  misc_feature   WPRE: woodchuck hepatitis virus posttranscriptional regulatory element
   8507..8526    +  misc_feature   cPPT/CTS (fragment): central polypurine tract and central termination sequence of HIV-1
   8528..8761    +  LTR            3' LTR (ΔU3): self-inactivating 3' long terminal repeat (LTR) from HIV-1
   8793..9017    +  polyA_signal   bGH poly(A) signal: bovine growth hormone polyadenylation signal
   9021..9042    +  promoter       SV40 promoter (fragment): SV40 enhancer and early promoter
   9063..9491    +  rep_origin     f1 ori (sequence partly withheld): f1 bacteriophage origin of replication; arrow indicates direction of (+) strand synthesis
   9505..9834    +  promoter       SV40 promoter: SV40 enhancer and early promoter
   9882..9929    +  promoter       EM7 promoter: synthetic bacterial promoter&nbsp
   9948..10322   +  CDS            BleoR: antibiotic-binding protein; Sh ble from Streptoalloteichus hindustanus; confers resistance to bleomycin, phleomycin, and Zeocin™
  10332..10457   +  CDS            ble (fragment): BLE_KLEPN - Experimental evidence at protein level: Swiss-Prot protein existence level 1. Binding protein with a strong affinity to the bleomycin family of antibiotics. Binds to CL990; an antimitotic-antibiotic compound. From Klebsiella pneumoniae.
  10452..10573   +  polyA_signal   SV40 poly(A) signal: SV40 polyadenylation signal
  10644..10666   -  protein_bind   lac operator (fragment): The lac repressor binds to the lac operator to inhibit transcription in E. coli. This inhibition can be relieved by adding lactose or isopropyl-β-D-thiogalactopyranoside (IPTG). lac repressor encoded by lacI
  10670..10700   -  promoter       lac promoter: promoter for the E. coli lac operon
  10715..10736   -  protein_bind   CAP binding site: CAP binding activates transcription in the presence of cAMP. E. coli catabolite activator protein
  10749..10841   -  CDS            lacI (fragment): lac repressor; lacI; The lac repressor binds to the lac operator to inhibit transcription in E. coli. This inhibition can be relieved by adding lactose or isopropyl-β-D-thiogalactopyranoside (IPTG).
  11024..11612   -  rep_origin     ori: high-copy-number ColE1/pMB1/pBR322/pUC origin of replication
  11783..12643   -  CDS            AmpR: β-lactamase; bla; confers resistance to ampicillin, carbenicillin, and related antibiotics
  12644..12748   -  promoter       AmpR promoter: bla
  12807..12859   -  misc_feature   bom (fragment): basis of mobility region from pBR322
>Addgene plasmid #129579 | LentiCRISPR v2 hBAK | addgene full sequence | sequence record 254997 | Addgene NGS Result
GACATTGATTATTGACTAGTTATTAATAGTAATCAATTACGGGGTCATTAGTTCATAGCCCATATATGGA
GTTCCGCGTTACATAACTTACGGTAAATGGCCCGCCTGGCTGACCGCCCAACGACCCCCGCCCATTGACG
TCAATAATGACGTATGTTCCCATAGTAACGCCAATAGGGACTTTCCATTGACGTCAATGGGTGGAGTATT
TACGGTAAACTGCCCACTTGGCAGTACATCAAGTGTATCATATGCCAAGTACGCCCCCTATTGACGTCAA
TGACGGTAAATGGCCCGCCTGGCATTATGCCCAGTACATGACCTTATGGGACTTTCCTACTTGGCAGTAC
ATCTACGTATTAGTCATCGCTATTACCATGGTGATGCGGTTTTGGCAGTACATCAATGGGCGTGGATAGC
GGTTTGACTCACGGGGATTTCCAAGTCTCCACCCCATTGACGTCAATGGGAGTTTGTTTTGGCACCAAAA
TCAACGGGACTTTCCAAAATGTCGTAACAACTCCGCCCCATTGACGCAAATGGGCGGTAGGCGTGTACGG
TGGGAGGTCTATATAAGCAGCGCGTTTTGCCTGTACTGGGTCTCTCTGGTTAGACCAGATCTGAGCCTGG
GAGCTCTCTGGCTAACTAGGGAACCCACTGCTTAAGCCTCAATAAAGCTTGCCTTGAGTGCTTCAAGTAG
TGTGTGCCCGTCTGTTGTGTGACTCTGGTAACTAGAGATCCCTCAGACCCTTTTAGTCAGTGTGGAAAAT
CTCTAGCAGTGGCGCCCGAACAGGGACTTGAAAGCGAAAGGGAAACCAGAGGAGCTCTCTCGACGCAGGA
CTCGGCTTGCTGAAGCGCGCACGGCAAGAGGCGAGGGGCGGCGACTGGTGAGTACGCCAAAAATTTTGAC
TAGCGGAGGCTAGAAGGAGAGAGATGGGTGCGAGAGCGTCAGTATTAAGCGGGGGAGAATTAGATCGCGA
TGGGAAAAAATTCGGTTAAGGCCAGGGGGAAAGAAAAAATATAAATTAAAACATATAGTATGGGCAAGCA
GGGAGCTAGAACGATTCGCAGTTAATCCTGGCCTGTTAGAAACATCAGAAGGCTGTAGACAAATACTGGG
ACAGCTACAACCATCCCTTCAGACAGGATCAGAAGAACTTAGATCATTATATAATACAGTAGCAACCCTC
TATTGTGTGCATCAAAGGATAGAGATAAAAGACACCAAGGAAGCTTTAGACAAGATAGAGGAAGAGCAAA
ACAAAAGTAAGACCACCGCACAGCAAGCGGCCGCTGATCTTCAGACCTGGAGGAGGAGATATGAGGGACA
ATTGGAGAAGTGAATTATATAAATATAAAGTAGTAAAAATTGAACCATTAGGAGTAGCACCCACCAAGGC
AAAGAGAAGAGTGGTGCAGAGAGAAAAAAGAGCAGTGGGAATAGGAGCTTTGTTCCTTGGGTTCTTGGGA
GCAGCAGGAAGCACTATGGGCGCAGCGTCAATGACGCTGACGGTACAGGCCAGACAATTATTGTCTGGTA
TAGTGCAGCAGCAGAACAATTTGCTGAGGGCTATTGAGGCGCAACAGCATCTGTTGCAACTCACAGTCTG
GGGCATCAAGCAGCTCCAGGCAAGAATCCTGGCTGTGGAAAGATACCTAAAGGATCAACAGCTCCTGGGG
ATTTGGGGTTGCTCTGGAAAACTCATTTGCACCACTGCTGTGCCTTGGAATGCTAGTTGGAGTAATAAAT
CTCTGGAACAGATTTGGAATCACACGACCTGGATGGAGTGGGACAGAGAAATTAACAATTACACAAGCTT
AATACACTCCTTAATTGAAGAATCGCAAAACCAGCAAGAAAAGAATGAACAAGAATTATTGGAATTAGAT
AAATGGGCAAGTTTGTGGAATTGGTTTAACATAACAAATTGGCTGTGGTATATAAAATTATTCATAATGA
TAGTAGGAGGCTTGGTAGGTTTAAGAATAGTTTTTGCTGTACTTTCTATAGTGAATAGAGTTAGGCAGGG
ATATTCACCATTATCGTTTCAGACCCACCTCCCAACCCCGAGGGGACCCGACAGGCCCGAAGGAATAGAA
GAAGAAGGTGGAGAGAGAGACAGAGACAGATCCATTCGATTAGTGAACGGATCGGCACTGCGTGCGCCAA
TTCTGCAGACAAATGGCAGTATTCATCCACAATTTTAAAAGAAAAGGGGGGATTGGGGGGTACAGTGCAG
GGGAAAGAATAGTAGACATAATAGCAACAGACATACAAACTAAAGAATTACAAAAACAAATTACAAAAAT
TCAAAATTTTCGGGTTTATTACAGGGACAGCAGAGATCCAGTTTGGTTAATTAAGGTACCGAGGGCCTAT
TTCCCATGATTCCTTCATATTTGCATATACGATACAAGGCTGTTAGAGAGATAATTAGAATTAATTTGAC
TGTAAACACAAAGATATTAGTACAAAATACGTGACGTAGAAAGTAATAATTTCTTGGGTAGTTTGCAGTT
TTAAAATTATGTTTTAAAATGGACTATCATATGCTTACCGTAACTTGAAAGTATTTCGATTTCTTGGCTT
TATATATCTTGTGGAAAGGACGAAACACCGGCCATGCTGGTAGACGTGTAGTTTTAGAGCTAGAAATAGC
AAGTTAAAATAAGGCTAGTCCGTTATCAACTTGAAAAAGTGGCACCGAGTCGGTGCTTTTTTGAATTCGC
TAGCTAGGTCTTGAAAGGAGTGGGAATTGGCTCCGGTGCCCGTCAGTGGGCAGAGCGCACATCGCCCACA
GTCCCCGAGAAGTTGGGGGGAGGGGTCGGCAATTGATCCGGTGCCTAGAGAAGGTGGCGCGGGGTAAACT
GGGAAAGTGATGTCGTGTACTGGCTCCGCCTTTTTCCCGAGGGTGGGGGAGAACCGTATATAAGTGCAGT
AGTCGCCGTGAACGTTCTTTTTCGCAACGGGTTTGCCGCCAGAACACAGGACCGGTTCTAGAGCGCTGCC
ACCATGGACAAGAAGTACAGCATCGGCCTGGACATCGGCACCAACTCTGTGGGCTGGGCCGTGATCACCG
ACGAGTACAAGGTGCCCAGCAAGAAATTCAAGGTGCTGGGCAACACCGACCGGCACAGCATCAAGAAGAA
CCTGATCGGAGCCCTGCTGTTCGACAGCGGCGAAACAGCCGAGGCCACCCGGCTGAAGAGAACCGCCAGA
AGAAGATACACCAGACGGAAGAACCGGATCTGCTATCTGCAAGAGATCTTCAGCAACGAGATGGCCAAGG
TGGACGACAGCTTCTTCCACAGACTGGAAGAGTCCTTCCTGGTGGAAGAGGATAAGAAGCACGAGCGGCA
CCCCATCTTCGGCAACATCGTGGACGAGGTGGCCTACCACGAGAAGTACCCCACCATCTACCACCTGAGA
AAGAAACTGGTGGACAGCACCGACAAGGCCGACCTGCGGCTGATCTATCTGGCCCTGGCCCACATGATCA
AGTTCCGGGGCCACTTCCTGATCGAGGGCGACCTGAACCCCGACAACAGCGACGTGGACAAGCTGTTCAT
CCAGCTGGTGCAGACCTACAACCAGCTGTTCGAGGAAAACCCCATCAACGCCAGCGGCGTGGACGCCAAG
GCCATCCTGTCTGCCAGACTGAGCAAGAGCAGACGGCTGGAAAATCTGATCGCCCAGCTGCCCGGCGAGA
AGAAGAATGGCCTGTTCGGAAACCTGATTGCCCTGAGCCTGGGCCTGACCCCCAACTTCAAGAGCAACTT
CGACCTGGCCGAGGATGCCAAACTGCAGCTGAGCAAGGACACCTACGACGACGACCTGGACAACCTGCTG
GCCCAGATCGGCGACCAGTACGCCGACCTGTTTCTGGCCGCCAAGAACCTGTCCGACGCCATCCTGCTGA
GCGACATCCTGAGAGTGAACACCGAGATCACCAAGGCCCCCCTGAGCGCCTCTATGATCAAGAGATACGA
CGAGCACCACCAGGACCTGACCCTGCTGAAAGCTCTCGTGCGGCAGCAGCTGCCTGAGAAGTACAAAGAG
ATTTTCTTCGACCAGAGCAAGAACGGCTACGCCGGCTACATTGACGGCGGAGCCAGCCAGGAAGAGTTCT
ACAAGTTCATCAAGCCCATCCTGGAAAAGATGGACGGCACCGAGGAACTGCTCGTGAAGCTGAACAGAGA
GGACCTGCTGCGGAAGCAGCGGACCTTCGACAACGGCAGCATCCCCCACCAGATCCACCTGGGAGAGCTG
CACGCCATTCTGCGGCGGCAGGAAGATTTTTACCCATTCCTGAAGGACAACCGGGAAAAGATCGAGAAGA
TCCTGACCTTCCGCATCCCCTACTACGTGGGCCCTCTGGCCAGGGGAAACAGCAGATTCGCCTGGATGAC
CAGAAAGAGCGAGGAAACCATCACCCCCTGGAACTTCGAGGAAGTGGTGGACAAGGGCGCTTCCGCCCAG
AGCTTCATCGAGCGGATGACCAACTTCGATAAGAACCTGCCCAACGAGAAGGTGCTGCCCAAGCACAGCC
TGCTGTACGAGTACTTCACCGTGTATAACGAGCTGACCAAAGTGAAATACGTGACCGAGGGAATGAGAAA
GCCCGCCTTCCTGAGCGGCGAGCAGAAAAAGGCCATCGTGGACCTGCTGTTCAAGACCAACCGGAAAGTG
ACCGTGAAGCAGCTGAAAGAGGACTACTTCAAGAAAATCGAGTGCTTCGACTCCGTGGAAATCTCCGGCG
TGGAAGATCGGTTCAACGCCTCCCTGGGCACATACCACGATCTGCTGAAAATTATCAAGGACAAGGACTT
CCTGGACAATGAGGAAAACGAGGACATTCTGGAAGATATCGTGCTGACCCTGACACTGTTTGAGGACAGA
GAGATGATCGAGGAACGGCTGAAAACCTATGCCCACCTGTTCGACGACAAAGTGATGAAGCAGCTGAAGC
GGCGGAGATACACCGGCTGGGGCAGGCTGAGCCGGAAGCTGATCAACGGCATCCGGGACAAGCAGTCCGG
CAAGACAATCCTGGATTTCCTGAAGTCCGACGGCTTCGCCAACAGAAACTTCATGCAGCTGATCCACGAC
GACAGCCTGACCTTTAAAGAGGACATCCAGAAAGCCCAGGTGTCCGGCCAGGGCGATAGCCTGCACGAGC
ACATTGCCAATCTGGCCGGCAGCCCCGCCATTAAGAAGGGCATCCTGCAGACAGTGAAGGTGGTGGACGA
GCTCGTGAAAGTGATGGGCCGGCACAAGCCCGAGAACATCGTGATCGAAATGGCCAGAGAGAACCAGACC
ACCCAGAAGGGACAGAAGAACAGCCGCGAGAGAATGAAGCGGATCGAAGAGGGCATCAAAGAGCTGGGCA
GCCAGATCCTGAAAGAACACCCCGTGGAAAACACCCAGCTGCAGAACGAGAAGCTGTACCTGTACTACCT
GCAGAATGGGCGGGATATGTACGTGGACCAGGAACTGGACATCAACCGGCTGTCCGACTACGATGTGGAC
CATATCGTGCCTCAGAGCTTTCTGAAGGACGACTCCATCGACAACAAGGTGCTGACCAGAAGCGACAAGA
ACCGGGGCAAGAGCGACAACGTGCCCTCCGAAGAGGTCGTGAAGAAGATGAAGAACTACTGGCGGCAGCT
GCTGAACGCCAAGCTGATTACCCAGAGAAAGTTCGACAATCTGACCAAGGCCGAGAGAGGCGGCCTGAGC
GAACTGGATAAGGCCGGCTTCATCAAGAGACAGCTGGTGGAAACCCGGCAGATCACAAAGCACGTGGCAC
AGATCCTGGACTCCCGGATGAACACTAAGTACGACGAGAATGACAAGCTGATCCGGGAAGTGAAAGTGAT
CACCCTGAAGTCCAAGCTGGTGTCCGATTTCCGGAAGGATTTCCAGTTTTACAAAGTGCGCGAGATCAAC
AACTACCACCACGCCCACGACGCCTACCTGAACGCCGTCGTGGGAACCGCCCTGATCAAAAAGTACCCTA
AGCTGGAAAGCGAGTTCGTGTACGGCGACTACAAGGTGTACGACGTGCGGAAGATGATCGCCAAGAGCGA
GCAGGAAATCGGCAAGGCTACCGCCAAGTACTTCTTCTACAGCAACATCATGAACTTTTTCAAGACCGAG
ATTACCCTGGCCAACGGCGAGATCCGGAAGCGGCCTCTGATCGAGACAAACGGCGAAACCGGGGAGATCG
TGTGGGATAAGGGCCGGGATTTTGCCACCGTGCGGAAAGTGCTGAGCATGCCCCAAGTGAATATCGTGAA
AAAGACCGAGGTGCAGACAGGCGGCTTCAGCAAAGAGTCTATCCTGCCCAAGAGGAACAGCGATAAGCTG
ATCGCCAGAAAGAAGGACTGGGACCCTAAGAAGTACGGCGGCTTCGACAGCCCCACCGTGGCCTATTCTG
TGCTGGTGGTGGCCAAAGTGGAAAAGGGCAAGTCCAAGAAACTGAAGAGTGTGAAAGAGCTGCTGGGGAT
CACCATCATGGAAAGAAGCAGCTTCGAGAAGAATCCCATCGACTTTCTGGAAGCCAAGGGCTACAAAGAA
GTGAAAAAGGACCTGATCATCAAGCTGCCTAAGTACTCCCTGTTCGAGCTGGAAAACGGCCGGAAGAGAA
TGCTGGCCTCTGCCGGCGAACTGCAGAAGGGAAACGAACTGGCCCTGCCCTCCAAATATGTGAACTTCCT
GTACCTGGCCAGCCACTATGAGAAGCTGAAGGGCTCCCCCGAGGATAATGAGCAGAAACAGCTGTTTGTG
GAACAGCACAAGCACTACCTGGACGAGATCATCGAGCAGATCAGCGAGTTCTCCAAGAGAGTGATCCTGG
CCGACGCTAATCTGGACAAAGTGCTGTCCGCCTACAACAAGCACCGGGATAAGCCCATCAGAGAGCAGGC
CGAGAATATCATCCACCTGTTTACCCTGACCAATCTGGGAGCCCCTGCCGCCTTCAAGTACTTTGACACC
ACCATCGACCGGAAGAGGTACACCAGCACCAAAGAGGTGCTGGACGCCACCCTGATCCACCAGAGCATCA
CCGGCCTGTACGAGACACGGATCGACCTGTCTCAGCTGGGAGGCGACAAGCGACCTGCCGCCACAAAGAA
GGCTGGACAGGCTAAGAAGAAGAAAGATTACAAAGACGATGACGATAAGGGATCCGGCGCAACAAACTTC
TCTCTGCTGAAACAAGCCGGAGATGTCGAAGAGAATCCTGGACCGACCGAGTACAAGCCCACGGTGCGCC
TCGCCACCCGCGACGACGTCCCCAGGGCCGTACGCACCCTCGCCGCCGCGTTCGCCGACTACCCCGCCAC
GCGCCACACCGTCGATCCGGACCGCCACATCGAGCGGGTCACCGAGCTGCAAGAACTCTTCCTCACGCGC
GTCGGGCTCGACATCGGCAAGGTGTGGGTCGCGGACGACGGCGCCGCGGTGGCGGTCTGGACCACGCCGG
AGAGCGTCGAAGCGGGGGCGGTGTTCGCCGAGATCGGCCCGCGCATGGCCGAGTTGAGCGGTTCCCGGCT
GGCCGCGCAGCAACAGATGGAAGGCCTCCTGGCGCCGCACCGGCCCAAGGAGCCCGCGTGGTTCCTGGCC
ACCGTCGGAGTCTCGCCCGACCACCAGGGCAAGGGTCTGGGCAGCGCCGTCGTGCTCCCCGGAGTGGAGG
CGGCCGAGCGCGCCGGGGTGCCCGCCTTCCTGGAGACCTCCGCGCCCCGCAACCTCCCCTTCTACGAGCG
GCTCGGCTTCACCGTCACCGCCGACGTCGAGGTGCCCGAAGGACCGCGCACCTGGTGCATGACCCGCAAG
CCCGGTGCCTGAACGCGTTAAGTCGACAATCAACCTCTGGATTACAAAATTTGTGAAAGATTGACTGGTA
TTCTTAACTATGTTGCTCCTTTTACGCTATGTGGATACGCTGCTTTAATGCCTTTGTATCATGCTATTGC
TTCCCGTATGGCTTTCATTTTCTCCTCCTTGTATAAATCCTGGTTGCTGTCTCTTTATGAGGAGTTGTGG
CCCGTTGTCAGGCAACGTGGCGTGGTGTGCACTGTGTTTGCTGACGCAACCCCCACTGGTTGGGGCATTG
CCACCACCTGTCAGCTCCTTTCCGGGACTTTCGCTTTCCCCCTCCCTATTGCCACGGCGGAACTCATCGC
CGCCTGCCTTGCCCGCTGCTGGACAGGGGCTCGGCTGTTGGGCACTGACAATTCCGTGGTGTTGTCGGGG
AAATCATCGTCCTTTCCTTGGCTGCTCGCCTGTGTTGCCACCTGGATTCTGCGCGGGACGTCCTTCTGCT
ACGTCCCTTCGGCCCTCAATCCAGCGGACCTTCCTTCCCGCGGCCTGCTGCCGGCTCTGCGGCCTCTTCC
GCGTCTTCGCCTTCGCCCTCAGACGAGTCGGATCTCCCTTTGGGCCGCCTCCCCGCGTCGACTTTAAGAC
CAATGACTTACAAGGCAGCTGTAGATCTTAGCCACTTTTTAAAAGAAAAGGGGGGACTGGAAGGGCTAAT
TCACTCCCAACGAAGACAAGATCTGCTTTTTGCTTGTACTGGGTCTCTCTGGTTAGACCAGATCTGAGCC
TGGGAGCTCTCTGGCTAACTAGGGAACCCACTGCTTAAGCCTCAATAAAGCTTGCCTTGAGTGCTTCAAG
TAGTGTGTGCCCGTCTGTTGTGTGACTCTGGTAACTAGAGATCCCTCAGACCCTTTTAGTCAGTGTGGAA
AATCTCTAGCAGGGCCCGTTTAAACCCGCTGATCAGCCTCGACTGTGCCTTCTAGTTGCCAGCCATCTGT
TGTTTGCCCCTCCCCCGTGCCTTCCTTGACCCTGGAAGGTGCCACTCCCACTGTCCTTTCCTAATAAAAT
GAGGAAATTGCATCGCATTGTCTGAGTAGGTGTCATTCTATTCTGGGGGGTGGGGTGGGGCAGGACAGCA
AGGGGGAGGATTGGGAAGACAATAGCAGGCATGCTGGGGATGCGGTGGGCTCTATGGCTTCTGAGGCGGA
AAGAACCAGCTGGGGCTCTAGGGGGTATCCCC
[124 nt withheld, positions 9063-9186]
C
[91 nt withheld, positions 9188-9278]
A
[49 nt withheld, positions 9280-9328]
CCTTTGACGTTGGAGTCCACGTTCTTT
[37 nt withheld, positions 9356-9392]
ACCCTATCTCGGTCTATTCTTTTGATTTATAAGGGATTTTGCCGATTTCGGCCTATTGGTTAAAAAATGA
GCTGATTTAACAAAAATTTAACGCGAATTAATTCTGTGGAATGTGTGTCAGTTAGGGTGTGGAAAGTCCC
CAGGCTCCCCAGCAGGCAGAAGTATGCAAAGCATGCATCTCAATTAGTCAGCAACCAGGTGTGGAAAGTC
CCCAGGCTCCCCAGCAGGCAGAAGTATGCAAAGCATGCATCTCAATTAGTCAGCAACCATAGTCCCGCCC
CTAACTCCGCCCATCCCGCCCCTAACTCCGCCCAGTTCCGCCCATTCTCCGCCCCATGGCTGACTAATTT
TTTTTATTTATGCAGAGGCCGAGGCCGCCTCTGCCTCTGAGCTATTCCAGAAGTAGTGAGGAGGCTTTTT
TGGAGGCCTAGGCTTTTGCAAAAAGCTCCCGGGAGCTTGTATATCCATTTTCGGATCTGATCAGCACGTG
TTGACAATTAATCATCGGCATAGTATATCGGCATAGTATAATACGACAAGGTGAGGAACTAAACCATGGC
CAAGTTGACCAGTGCCGTTCCGGTGCTCACCGCGCGCGACGTCGCCGGAGCGGTCGAGTTCTGGACCGAC
CGGCTCGGGTTCTCCCGGGACTTCGTGGAGGACGACTTCGCCGGTGTGGTCCGGGACGACGTGACCCTGT
TCATCAGCGCGGTCCAGGACCAGGTGGTGCCGGACAACACCCTGGCCTGGGTGTGGGTGCGCGGCCTGGA
CGAGCTGTACGCCGAGTGGTCGGAGGTCGTGTCCACGAACTTCCGGGACGCCTCCGGGCCGGCCATGACC
GAGATCGGCGAGCAGCCGTGGGGGCGGGAGTTCGCCCTGCGCGACCCGGCCGGCAACTGCGTGCACTTCG
TGGCCGAGGAGCAGGACTGACACGTGCTACGAGATTTCGATTCCACCGCCGCCTTCTATGAAAGGTTGGG
CTTCGGAATCGTTTTCCGGGACGCCGGCTGGATGATCCTCCAGCGCGGGGATCTCATGCTGGAGTTCTTC
GCCCACCCCAACTTGTTTATTGCAGCTTATAATGGTTACAAATAAAGCAATAGCATCACAAATTTCACAA
ATAAAGCATTTTTTTCACTGCATTCTAGTTGTGGTTTGTCCAAACTCATCAATGTATCTTATCATGTCTG
TATACCGTCGACCTCTAGCTAGAGCTTGGCGTAATCATGGTCATAGCTGTTTCCTGTGTGAAATTGTTAT
CCGCTCACAATTCCACACAACATACGAGCCGGAAGCATAAAGTGTAAAGCCTGGGGTGCCTAATGAGTGA
GCTAACTCACATTAATTGCGTTGCGCTCACTGCCCGCTTTCCAGTCGGGAAACCTGTCGTGCCAGCTGCA
TTAATGAATCGGCCAACGCGCGGGGAGAGGCGGTTTGCGTATTGGGCGCTCTTCCGCTTCCTCGCTCACT
GACTCGCTGCGCTCGGTCGTTCGGCTGCGGCGAGCGGTATCAGCTCACTCAAAGGCGGTAATACGGTTAT
CCACAGAATCAGGGGATAACGCAGGAAAGAACATGTGAGCAAAAGGCCAGCAAAAGGCCAGGAACCGTAA
AAAGGCCGCGTTGCTGGCGTTTTTCCATAGGCTCCGCCCCCCTGACGAGCATCACAAAAATCGACGCTCA
AGTCAGAGGTGGCGAAACCCGACAGGACTATAAAGATACCAGGCGTTTCCCCCTGGAAGCTCCCTCGTGC
GCTCTCCTGTTCCGACCCTGCCGCTTACCGGATACCTGTCCGCCTTTCTCCCTTCGGGAAGCGTGGCGCT
TTCTCATAGCTCACGCTGTAGGTATCTCAGTTCGGTGTAGGTCGTTCGCTCCAAGCTGGGCTGTGTGCAC
GAACCCCCCGTTCAGCCCGACCGCTGCGCCTTATCCGGTAACTATCGTCTTGAGTCCAACCCGGTAAGAC
ACGACTTATCGCCACTGGCAGCAGCCACTGGTAACAGGATTAGCAGAGCGAGGTATGTAGGCGGTGCTAC
AGAGTTCTTGAAGTGGTGGCCTAACTACGGCTACACTAGAAGAACAGTATTTGGTATCTGCGCTCTGCTG
AAGCCAGTTACCTTCGGAAAAAGAGTTGGTAGCTCTTGATCCGGCAAACAAACCACCGCTGGTAGCGGTG
GTTTTTTTGTTTGCAAGCAGCAGATTACGCGCAGAAAAAAAGGATCTCAAGAAGATCCTTTGATCTTTTC
TACGGGGTCTGACGCTCAGTGGAACGAAAACTCACGTTAAGGGATTTTGGTCATGAGATTATCAAAAAGG
ATCTTCACCTAGATCCTTTTAAATTAAAAATGAAGTTTTAAATCAATCTAAAGTATATATGAGTAAACTT
GGTCTGACAGTTACCAATGCTTAATCAGTGAGGCACCTATCTCAGCGATCTGTCTATTTCGTTCATCCAT
AGTTGCCTGACTCCCCGTCGTGTAGATAACTACGATACGGGAGGGCTTACCATCTGGCCCCAGTGCTGCA
ATGATACCGCGAGACCCACGCTCACCGGCTCCAGATTTATCAGCAATAAACCAGCCAGCCGGAAGGGCCG
AGCGCAGAAGTGGTCCTGCAACTTTATCCGCCTCCATCCAGTCTATTAATTGTTGCCGGGAAGCTAGAGT
AAGTAGTTCGCCAGTTAATAGTTTGCGCAACGTTGTTGCCATTGCTACAGGCATCGTGGTGTCACGCTCG
TCGTTTGGTATGGCTTCATTCAGCTCCGGTTCCCAACGATCAAGGCGAGTTACATGATCCCCCATGTTGT
GCAAAAAAGCGGTTAGCTCCTTCGGTCCTCCGATCGTTGTCAGAAGTAAGTTGGCCGCAGTGTTATCACT
CATGGTTATGGCAGCACTGCATAATTCTCTTACTGTCATGCCATCCGTAAGATGCTTTTCTGTGACTGGT
GAGTACTCAACCAAGTCATTCTGAGAATAGTGTATGCGGCGACCGAGTTGCTCTTGCCCGGCGTCAATAC
GGGATAATACCGCGCCACATAGCAGAACTTTAAAAGTGCTCATCATTGGAAAACGTTCTTCGGGGCGAAA
ACTCTCAAGGATCTTACCGCTGTTGAGATCCAGTTCGATGTAACCCACTCGTGCACCCAACTGATCTTCA
GCATCTTTTACTTTCACCAGCGTTTCTGGGTGAGCAAAAACAGGAAGGCAAAATGCCGCAAAAAAGGGAA
TAAGGGCGACACGGAAATGTTGAATACTCATACTCTTCCTTTTTCAATATTATTGAAGCATTTATCAGGG
TTATTGTCTCATGAGCGGATACATATTTGAATGTATTTAGAAAAATAAACAAATAGGGGTTCCGCGCACA
TTTCCCCGAAAAGTGCCACCTGACGTCGACGGATCGGGAGATCTCCCGATCCCCTATGGTGCACTCTCAG
TACAATCTGCTCTGATGCCGCATAGTTAAGCCAGTATCTGCTCCCTGCTTGTGTGTTGGAGGTCGCTGAG
TAGTGCGCGAGCAAAATTTAAGCTACAACAAGGCAAGGCTTGACCGACAATTGCATGAAGAATCTGCTTA
GGGTTAGGCGTTTTGCGCTGCTTCGCGATGTACGGGCCAGATATACGCGTT
